>Addgene plasmid #167906 | pSB700 lenti gRNA EYFP | addgene full sequence | sequence record 354486 | Addgene NGS Result
GGGCGMGGCGGRGMGGKGCGGCGGCAGCCAATCAGAGCGGCGCGCTCCGAAAGTTTCCTTTTATGGCGAG
GCGGCGGCGGCGGCGGCCCTATAAAAAGCGAAGCGCGCGGCGGGCGGGAGTCGCTGCGCGCTGCCTTCGC
CCCGTGCCCCGCTCCGCCGCCGCCTCGCGCCGCCCGCCCCGGCTCTGACTGACCGCGTTACTCCCACAGG
TGAGCGGGCGGGACGGCCCTTCTCCTCCGGGCTGTAATTAGCGCTTGGTTTAATGACGGCTTGTTTCTTT
TCTGTGGCTGCGTGAAAGCCTTGAGGGGCTCCGGGAGGGCCCTTTGTGCGGGGGGAGCGGCTCGGGGGGT
GCGTGCGTGTGTGTGTGCGTGGGGAGCGCCGCGTGCGGCTCCGCGCTGCCCGGCGGCTGTGAGCGCTGCG
GGCGCGGCGCGGGGCTTTGTGCGCTCCGCAGTGTGCGCGAGGGGAGCGCGGCCGGGGGCGGTGCCCCGCG
GTGCGGGGGGGGCTGCGAGGGGAACAAAGGCTGCGTGCGGGGTGTGTGCGTGGGGGGGTGAGCAGGGGGT
GTGGGCGCGTCGGTCGGGCTGCAACCCCCCCTGCACCCCCCTCCCCGAGTTGCTGAGCACGGCCCGGCTT
CGGGTGCGGGGCTCCGTACGGGGCGTGGCGCGGGGCTCGCCGTGCCGGGCGGGGGGTGGCGGCAGGTGGG
GGTGCCGGGCGGGGCGGGGCCGCCTCGGGCCGGGGAGGGCTCGGGGGAGGGGCGCGGCGGCCCCCGGAGC
GCCGGCGGCTGTCGAGGCGCGGCGAGCCGCAGCCATTGCCTTTTATGGTAATCGTGCGAGAGGGCGCAGG
GACTTCCTTTGTCCCAAATCTGTGCGGAGCCGAAATCTGGGAGGCGCCGCCGCACCCCCTCTAGCGGGCG
CGGGGCGAAGCGGTGCGGCGCCGGCAGGAAGGAAATGGGCGGGGAGGGCCTTCGTGCGTCGCCGCGCCGC
CGTCCCCTTCTCCCTCTCCAGCCTCGGGGCTGTCCGCGGGGGGACGGCTGCCTTCGGGGGGGACGGGGCA
GGGCGGGGTTCGGCTTCTGGCGTGTGACCGGCGGCTCTAGAGCCTCTGCTAACCATGTTCATGCCTTCTT
CTTTTTCCTACAGCTCCTGGGCAACGTGCTGGTTATTGTGGCCACCATGGTGAGCAAGGGCGAGGAGCTG
TTCACCGGGGTGGTGCCCATCCTGGTCGAGCTGGACGGCGACGTAAACGGCCACAAGTTCAGCGTGTCCG
GCGAGGGCGAGGGCGATGCCACCTACGGCAAGCTGACCCTGAAGTTCATCTGCACCACCGGCAAGCTGCC
CGTGCCCTGGCCCACCCTCGTGACCACCTTCGGCTACGGCCTGCAGTGCTTCGCCCGCTACCCCGACCAC
ATGAAGCAGCACGACTTCTTCAAGTCCGCCATGCCCGAAGGCTACGTCCAGGAGCGCACCATCTTCTTCA
AGGACGACGGCAACTACAAGACCCGCGCCGAGGTGAAGTTCGAGGGCGACACCCTGGTGAACCGCATCGA
GCTGAAGGGCATCGACTTCAAGGAGGACGGCAACATCCTGGGGCACAAGCTGGAGTACAACTACAACAGC
CACAACGTCTATATCATGGCCGACAAGCAGAAGAACGGCATCAAGGTGAACTTCAAGATCCGCCACAACA
TCGAGGACGGCAGCGTGCAGCTCGCCGACCACTACCAGCAGAACACCCCCATCGGCGACGGCCCCGTGCT
GCTGCCCGACAACCACTACCTGAGCTACCAGTCCAAGCTGAGCAAAGACCCCAACGAGAAGCGCGATCAC
ATGGTCCTGCTGGAGTTCGTGACCGCCGCCGGGATCACTCTCGGCATGGACGAGCTGTACAAGTAAAGCG
TCTGGAACAATCAACCTCTGGATTACAAAATTTGTGAAAGATTGACTGGTATTCTTAACTATGTTGCTCC
TTTTACGCTATGTGGATACGCTGCTTTAATGCCTTTGTATCATGCTATTGCTTCCCGTATGGCTTTCATT
TTCTCCTCCTTGTATAAATCCTGGTTGCTGTCTCTTTATGAGGAGTTGTGGCCCGTTGTCAGGCAACGTG
GCGTGGTGTGCACTGTGTTTGCTGACGCAACCCCCACTGGTTGGGGCATTGCCACCACCTGTCAGCTCCT
TTCCGGGACTTTCGCTTTCCCCCTCCCTATTGCCACGGCGGAACTCATCGCCGCCTGCCTTGCCCGCTGC
TGGACAGGGGCTCGGCTGTTGGGCACTGACAATTCCGTGGTGTTGTCGGGGAAGCTGACGTCCTTTCCAT
GGCTGCTCGCCTGTGTTGCCACCTGGATTCTGCGCGGGACGTCCTTCTGCTACGTCCCTTCGGCCCTCAA
TCCAGCGGACCTTCCTTCCCGCGGCCTGCTGCCGGCTCTGCGGCCTCTTCCGCGTCTTCGCCTTCGCCCT
CAGACGAGTCGGATCTCCCTTTGGGCCGCCTCCCCGCCTGGAATTAATTCTGCAGTCGAGACCTAGAAAA
ACATGGAGCAATCACAAGTAGCAATACAGCAGCTACCAATGCTGATTGTGCCTGGCTAGAAGCACAAGAG
GAGGAGGAGGTGGGTTTTCCAGTCACACCTCAGGTACCTTTAAGACCAATGACTTACAAGGCAGCTGTAG
ATCTTAGCCACTTTTTAAAAGAAAAGAGGGGACTGGAAGGGCTAATTCACTCCCAACGAAGACAAGATAT
CCTTGATCTGTGGATCTACCACACACAAGGCTACTTCCCTGATTAGCAGAACTACACACCAGGGCCAGGG
GTCAGATATCCACTGACCTTTGGATGGTGCTACAAGCTAGTACCAGTTGAGCCAGATAAGGTAGAAGAGG
CCAATAAAGGAGAGAACACCAGCTTGTTACACCCTGTGAGCCTGCATGGGATGGATGACCCGGAGAGAGA
AGTGTTAGAGTGGAGGTTTGACAGCCGCCTAGCATTTCATCACGTGGCCCGAGAGCTGCATCCGGAGTAC
TTCAAGAACTGCTGATATCGAGCTTGCTACAAGGGACTTTCCGCTGGGGACTTTCCAGGGAGGCGTGGCC
TGGGCGGGACTGGGGAGTGGCGAGCCCTCAGATCCTGCATATAAGCAGCTGCTTTTTGCCTGTACTGGGT
CTCTCTGGTTAGACCAGATCTGAGCCTGGGAGCTCTCTGGCTAACTAGGGAACCCACTGCTTAAGCCTCA
ATAAAGCTTGCCTTGAGTGCTTCAAGTAGTGTGTGCCCGTCTGTTGTGTGACTCTGGTAACTAGAGATCC
CTCAGACCCTTTTAGTCAGTGTGGAAAATCTCTAGCAGTAGTAGTTCATGTCATCTTATTATTCAGTATT
TATAACTTGCAAAGAAATGAATATCAGAGAGTGAGAGGCCTTGACATTGCTAGCGTTTTACCGTCGACCT
CTAGCTAGAGCTTGGCGTAATCATGGTCATAGCTGTTTCCTGTGTGAAATTGTTATCCGCTCACAATTCC
ACACAACATACGAGCCGGAAGCATAAAGTGTAAAGCCTGGGGTGCCTAATGAGTGAGCTAACTCACATTA
ATTGCGTTGCGCTCACTGCCCGCTTTCCAGTCGGGAAACCTGTCGTGCCAGCTGCATTAATGAATCGGCC
AACGCGCGGGGAGAGGCGGTTTGCGTATTGGGCGCTCTTCCGCTTCCTCGCTCACTGACTCGCTGCGCTC
GGTCGTTCGGCTGCGGCGAGCGGTATCAGCTCACTCAAAGGCGGTAATACGGTTATCCACAGAATCAGGG
GATAACGCAGGAAAGAACATGTGAGCAAAAGGCCAGCAAAAGGCCAGGAACCGTAAAAAGGCCGCGTTGC
TGGCGTTTTTCCATAGGCTCCGCCCCCCTGACGAGCATCACAAAAATCGACGCTCAAGTCAGAGGTGGCG
AAACCCGACAGGACTATAAAGATACCAGGCGTTTCCCCCTGGAAGCTCCCTCGTGCGCTCTCCTGTTCCG
ACCCTGCCGCTTACCGGATACCTGTCCGCCTTTCTCCCTTCGGGAAGCGTGGCGCTTTCTCATAGCTCAC
GCTGTAGGTATCTCAGTTCGGTGTAGGTCGTTCGCTCCAAGCTGGGCTGTGTGCACGAACCCCCCGTTCA
GCCCGACCGCTGCGCCTTATCCGGTAACTATCGTCTTGAGTCCAACCCGGTAAGACACGACTTATCGCCA
CTGGCAGCAGCCACTGGTAACAGGATTAGCAGAGCGAGGTATGTAGGCGGTGCTACAGAGTTCTTGAAGT
GGTGGCCTAACTACGGCTACACTAGAAGAACAGTATTTGGTATCTGCGCTCTGCTGAAGCCAGTTACCTT
CGGAAAAAGAGTTGGTAGCTCTTGATCCGGCAAACAAACCACCGCTGGTAGCGGTGGTTTTTTTGTTTGC
AAGCAGCAGATTACGCGCAGAAAAAAAGGATCTCAAGAAGATCCTTTGATCTTTTCTACGGGGTCTGACG
CTCAGTGGAACGAAAACTCACGTTAAGGGATTTTGGTCATGAGATTATCAAAAAGGATCTTCACCTAGAT
CCTTTTAAATTAAAAATGAAGTTTTAAATCAATCTAAAGTATATATGAGTAAACTTGGTCTGACAGTTAC
CAATGCTTAATCAGTGAGGCACCTATCTCAGCGATCTGTCTATTTCGTTCATCCATAGTTGCCTGACTCC
CCGTCGTGTAGATAACTACGATACGGGAGGGCTTACCATCTGGCCCCAGTGCTGCAATGATACCGCGAGA
CCCACGCTCACCGGCTCCAGATTTATCAGCAATAAACCAGCCAGCCGGAAGGGCCGAGCGCAGAAGTGGT
CCTGCAACTTTATCCGCCTCCATCCAGTCTATTAATTGTTGCCGGGAAGCTAGAGTAAGTAGTTCGCCAG
TTAATAGTTTGCGCAACGTTGTTGCCATTGCTACAGGCATCGTGGTGTCACGCTCGTCGTTTGGTATGGC
TTCATTCAGCTCCGGTTCCCAACGATCAAGGCGAGTTACATGATCCCCCATGTTGTGCAAAAAAGCGGTT
AGCTCCTTCGGTCCTCCGATCGTTGTCAGAAGTAAGTTGGCCGCAGTGTTATCACTCATGGTTATGGCAG
CACTGCATAATTCTCTTACTGTCATGCCATCCGTAAGATGCTTTTCTGTGACTGGTGAGTACTCAACCAA
GTCATTCTGAGAATAGTGTATGCGGCGACCGAGTTGCTCTTGCCCGGCGTCAATACGGGATAATACCGCG
CCACATAGCAGAACTTTAAAAGTGCTCATCATTGGAAAACGTTCTTCGGGGCGAAAACTCTCAAGGATCT
TACCGCTGTTGAGATCCAGTTCGATGTAACCCACTCGTGCACCCAACTGATCTTCAGCATCTTTTACTTT
CACCAGCGTTTCTGGGTGAGCAAAAACAGGAAGGCAAAATGCCGCAAAAAAGGGAATAAGGGCGACACGG
AAATGTTGAATACTCATACTCTTCCTTTTTCAATATTATTGAAGCATTTATCAGGGTTATTGTCTCATGA
GCGGATACATATTTGAATGTATTTAGAAAAATAAACAAATAGGGGTTCCGCGCACATTTCCCCGAAAAGT
GCCACCTGACGTCGACGGATCGGGAGATCAACTTGTTTATTGCAGCTTATAATGGTTACAAATAAAGCAA
TAGCATCACAAATTTCACAAATAAAGCATTTTTTTCACTGCATTCTAGTTGTGGTTTGTCCAAACTCATC
AATGTATCTTATCATGTCTGGATCAACTGGATAACTCAAGCTAACCAAAATCATCCCAAACTTCCCACCC
CATACCCTATTACCACTGCCAATTACCTGTGGTTTCATTTACTCTAAACCTGTGATTCCTCTGAATTATT
TTCATTTTAAAGAAATTGTATTTGTTAAATATGTACTACAAACTTAGTAGTTGGAAGGGCTAATTCACTC
CCAAAGAAGACAAGATATCCTTGATCTGTGGATCTACCACACACAAGGCTACTTCCCTGATTAGCAGAAC
TACACACCAGGGCCAGGGGTCAGATATCCACTGACCTTTGGATGGTGCTACAAGCTAGTACCAGTTGAGC
CAGATAAGGTAGAAGAGGCCAATAAAGGAGAGAACACCAGCTTGTTACACCCTGTGAGCCTGCATGGGAT
GGATGACCCGGAGAGAGAAGTGTTAGAGTGGAGGTTTGACAGCCGCCTAGCATTTCATCACGTGGCCCGA
GAGCTGCATCCGGAGTACTTCAAGAACTGCTGATATCGAGCTTGCTACAAGGGACTTTCCGCTGGGGACT
TTCCAGGGAGGCGTGGCCTGGGCGGGACTGGGGAGTGGCGAGCCCTCAGATCCTGCATATAAGCAGCTGC
TTTTTGCCTGTACTGGGTCTCTCTGGTTAGACCAGATCTGAGCCTGGGAGCTCTCTGGCTAACTAGGGAA
CCCACTGCTTAAGCCTCAATAAAGCTTGCCTTGAGTGCTTCAAGTAGTGTGTGCCCGTCTGTTGTGTGAC
TCTGGTAACTAGAGATCCCTCAGACCCTTTTAGTCAGTGTGGAAAATCTCTAGCAGTGGCGCCCGAACAG
GGACTTGAAAGCGAAAGGGAAACCAGAGGAGCTCTCTCGACGCAGGACTCGGCTTGCTGAAGCGCGCACG
GCAAGAGGCGAGGGGCGGCGACTGGTGAGTACGCCAAAAATTTTGACTAGCGGAGGCTAGAAGGAGAGAG
ATGGGTGCGAGAGCGTCAGTATTAAGCGGGGGAGAATTAGATCGCGATGGGAAAAAATTCGGTTAAGGCC
AGGGGGAAAGAAAAAATATAAATTAAAACATATAGTATGGGCAAGCAGGGAGCTAGAACGATTCGCAGTT
AATCCTGGCCTGTTAGAAACATCAGAAGGCTGTAGACAAATACTGGGACAGCTACAACCATCCCTTCAGA
CAGGATCAGAAGAACTTAGATCATTATATAATACAGTAGCAACCCTCTATTGTGTGCATCAAAGGATAGA
GATAAAAGACACCAAGGAAGCTTTAGACAAGATAGAGGAAGAGCAAAACAAAAGTAAGACCACCGCACAG
CAAGCGGCCGGCCGCTGATCTTCAGACCTGGAGGAGGAGATATGAGGGACAATTGGAGAAGTGAATTATA
TAAATATAAAGTAGTAAAAATTGAACCATTAGGAGTAGCACCCACCAAGGCAAAGAGAAGAGTGGTGCAG
AGAGAAAAAAGAGCAGTGGGAATAGGAGCTTTGTTCCTTGGGTTCTTGGGAGCAGCAGGAAGCACTATGG
GCGCAGCGTCAATGACGCTGACGGTACAGGCCAGACAATTATTGTCTGGTATAGTGCAGCAGCAGAACAA
TTTGCTGAGGGCTATTGAGGCGCAACAGCATCTGTTGCAACTCACAGTCTGGGGCATCAAGCAGCTCCAG
GCAAGAATCCTGGCTGTGGAAAGATACCTAAAGGATCAACAGCTCCTGGGGATTTGGGGTTGCTCTGGAA
AACTCATTTGCACCACTGCTGTGCCTTGGAATGCTAGTTGGAGTAATAAATCTCTGGAACAGATTTGGAA
TCACACGACCTGGATGGAGTGGGACAGAGAAATTAACAATTACACAAGCTTAATACACTCCTTAATTGAA
GAATCGCAAAACCAGCAAGAAAAGAATGAACAAGAATTATTGGAATTAGATAAATGGGCAAGTTTGTGGA
ATTGGTTTAACATAACAAATTGGCTGTGGTATATAAAATTATTCATAATGATAGTAGGAGGCTTGGTAGG
TTTAAGAATAGTTTTTGCTGTACTTTCTATAGTGAATAGAGTTAGGCAGGGATATTCACCATTATCGTTT
CAGACCCACCTCCCAACCCCGAGGGGACCCGACAGGCCCGAAGGAATAGAAGAAGAAGGTGGAGAGAGAG
ACAGAGACAGATCCATTCGATTAGTGAACGGATCTCGACGGTATCGCCTTTAAAAGAAAAGGGGGGATTG
GGGGGTACAGTGCAGGGGAAAGAATAGTAGACATAATAGCAACAGACATACAAACTAAAGAATTACAAAA
ACAAATTACAAAAATTCAAAATTTTCGGGTTTATTACAGGGACAGCAGAGATCCAGTTTATCATTAGTGA
ACGGATCTCGACGGTATCGATCACGAGACTAGCCTCGAGCGGCCGCCCCCTTCACCGAGGGCCTATTTCC
CATGATTCCTTCATATTTGCATATACGATACAAGGCTGTTAGAGAGATAATTGGAATTAATTTGACTGTA
AACACAAAGATATTAGTACAAAATACGTGACGTAGAAAGTAATAATTTCTTGGGTAGTTTGCAGTTTTAA
AATTATGTTTTAAAATGGACTATCATATGCTTACCGTAACTTGAAAGTATTTCGATTTCTTGGCTTTATA
TATCTTGTGGAAAGGACGAAACACCGGAGACGATTAATGCGTCTCGGTTTTAGAGCTAGAAATAGCAAGT
TAAAATAAGGCTAGTCCGTTATCAACTTGAAAAAGTGGCACCGAGTCGGTGCTTTTTTTGAATTCTCGAC
CTCGAGACAAATGGCAGTATTCGTCATTAGTTCATAGCCCATATATGGAGTTCCGCGTTACATAACTTAC
GGTAAATGGCCCGCCTGGCTGACCGCCCAACGACCCCCGCCCATTGACGTCAATAATGACGTATGTTCCC
ATAGTAACGCCAATAGGGACTTTCCATTGACGTCAATGGGTGGAGTATTTACGGTAAACTGCCCACTTGG
CAGTACATCAAGTGTATCATATGCCAAGTACGCCCCCTATTGACGTCAATGACGGTAAATGGCCCGCCTG
GCATTATGCCCAGTACATGACCTTATGGGACTTTCCTACTTGGCAGTACATCTACGTATTAGTCATCGCT
ATTACCATGGTCGAGGTGAGCCCCACGTTCTGCTTCACTCTCCCCATCTCCCCCCCCTCCCCACCCCCAA
TTTTGTATTTATTTATTTTTTAATTATTTTGTGCAGCGATGGGGGCGGGGGGGGGGG
Features (pLannotate 1.2.2; 25 found; start..end, strand, type, name):
    117..1133    +  intron         chimeric intron: chimera between introns from chicken β-actin and rabbit β-globin
   1167..1886    +  CDS            mEYFP: enhanced YFP with monomerizing A206K mutation (Zacharias et al., 2002) mammalian codon-optimized
   1899..2487    +  misc_feature   WPRE: woodchuck hepatitis virus posttranscriptional regulatory element
   2504..3022    +  CDS            nef (fragment): NEF_HV1BR - Experimental evidence at protein level: Swiss-Prot protein existence level 1. Extracellular Nef protein targets CD4(+) T-lymphocytes for apoptosis by interacting with CXCR4 surface receptors (PubMed:14990729). From Human immunodeficiency virus type 1 group M subtype B (isolate BRU/LAI) (HIV-1).
   3070..3327    +  LTR            5' LTR (truncated): truncated 5' long terminal repeat (LTR) from HIV-1
   3480..3496    -  protein_bind   lac operator: The lac repressor binds to the lac operator to inhibit transcription in E. coli. This inhibition can be relieved by adding lactose or isopropyl-β-D-thiogalactopyranoside (IPTG). lac repressor encoded by lacI
   3504..3534    -  promoter       lac promoter: promoter for the E. coli lac operon
   3549..3570    -  protein_bind   CAP binding site: CAP binding activates transcription in the presence of cAMP. E. coli catabolite activator protein
   3583..3675    -  CDS            lacI (fragment): lac repressor; lacI; The lac repressor binds to the lac operator to inhibit transcription in E. coli. This inhibition can be relieved by adding lactose or isopropyl-β-D-thiogalactopyranoside (IPTG).
   3858..4446    -  rep_origin     ori: high-copy-number ColE1/pMB1/pBR322/pUC origin of replication
   4617..5477    -  CDS            AmpR: β-lactamase; bla; confers resistance to ampicillin, carbenicillin, and related antibiotics
   5478..5582    -  promoter       AmpR promoter: bla
   5630..5764    +  polyA_signal   SV40 poly(A) signal: SV40 polyadenylation signal
   5931..6260    +  CDS            nef (fragment): NEF_HV1BR - Experimental evidence at protein level: Swiss-Prot protein existence level 1. Extracellular Nef protein targets CD4(+) T-lymphocytes for apoptosis by interacting with CXCR4 surface receptors (PubMed:14990729). From Human immunodeficiency virus type 1 group M subtype B (isolate BRU/LAI) (HIV-1).
   6308..6565    +  LTR            5' LTR (truncated): truncated 5' long terminal repeat (LTR) from HIV-1
   6612..6737    +  misc_feature   HIV-1 Ψ: packaging signal of human immunodeficiency virus type 1
   6721..7059    +  CDS            HIV-1 gag (fragment): gag protein from human immunodeficiency virus 1; gag
   7234..7467    +  misc_feature   RRE: The Rev response element (RRE) of HIV-1 allows for Rev-dependent mRNA export from the nucleus to the cytoplasm.
   7844..7944    +  CDS            Rev (fragment): human immunodeficiency virus 1 (HIV-1) Rev protein; rev; enhances nuclear export of unspliced and incompletely spliced viral mRNAs
   7959..8074    +  misc_feature   cPPT/CTS: central polypurine tract and central termination sequence of HIV-1 (lacking the first T)
   8177..8417    +  promoter       U6 promoter: RNA polymerase III promoter for human U6 snRNA
   8447..8522    +  misc_RNA       gRNA scaffold: guide RNA scaffold for the Streptococcus pyogenes CRISPR/Cas9 system
   8596..8899    +  enhancer       CMV enhancer: human cytomegalovirus immediate early enhancer
   8901..3       +  promoter       chicken β-actin promoter (fragment) (across the origin): contains a 21-bp deletion relative to the standard chicken β-actin promoter
   9007..116     +  promoter       chicken β-actin promoter (fragment) (across the origin): No description available
