[The description below was written by a language model from this plasmid's Addgene catalogue record and pLannotate feature annotations shown in this document.]
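Description:
pSB700 lenti gRNA EYFP is an empty lentiviral sgRNA cloning backbone built on pLVX, intended for delivering Streptococcus pyogenes Cas9 guide RNAs to mammalian cells. It carries no insert. The user supplies a spacer sequence, which would sit in the short gap between the human U6 RNA polymerase III promoter and the annotated gRNA scaffold, although the record does not name the cloning sites. In bacteria the plasmid is maintained through a ColE1/pUC-type origin and selected with ampicillin via the AmpR (β-lactamase) gene. The catalogue lists it as low copy and specifies a recombination-deficient strain, which is consistent with the repeated LTR sequences typical of lentiviral vectors.

The viral portion contains two HIV-1 LTR elements (both labelled by the annotation software as truncated 5' LTRs, each preceded by a nef fragment), which flank the transfer cassette. It also carries the Ψ packaging signal with an adjoining gag fragment, the Rev response element for Rev-dependent nuclear export of the genomic RNA, and the cPPT/CTS, which aids nuclear import of the reverse-transcribed genome. Downstream of the U6–scaffold unit is a separate Pol II reporter cassette. A CAG-type promoter (CMV enhancer, chicken β-actin promoter and chimeric β-actin/β-globin intron) drives monomeric EYFP carrying the A206K mutation, followed by a WPRE to boost transcript stability and expression. An SV40 poly(A) signal and lac promoter/operator remnants lie in the plasmid backbone outside the viral region.

EYFP is the only mammalian marker, so transduced cells are identified or sorted by fluorescence rather than by drug selection. The vector is part of a CRISPR toolkit for mammalian cell engineering. Because it encodes no Cas9, the nuclease or its derivative must be provided separately.
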