Addgene plasmid #167906: pSB700 lenti gRNA EYFP
Purpose: (Empty Backbone) Lentiviral vector for expressing U6 sgRNA cloning plasmid
Depositing lab: Alejandro Chavez & Nan Cher Yeo. Depositing organization: Columbia University. Publication: Generation and application of a versatile CRISPR toolkit for mammalian cell engineering. Nghi Dang , Alissa Lance-Byrne, Angela Tung, Xiaoge Guo, Ryan J Cecchi, Joanna Buchthal, Alejandro Chavez, Nan Cher Yeo. Synthetic Biology, Volume 6, Issue 1, 2021 10.1093/synbio/ysab033.
Backbone
  Vector backbone: pLVX
  Vector type: Lentiviral, CRISPR
  Selectable markers: EYFP
Growth in bacteria
  Bacterial resistance: Ampicillin, 100 μg/mL
  Growth temperature: 30°C
  Growth strain: NEB Stable
  Copy number: Low Copy
Gene/Insert
  Gene/Insert name: None
Terms and licenses: Academic/Nonprofit Terms; Industry Terms: Not Available to Industry
How to cite: pSB700 lenti gRNA EYFP was a gift from Alejandro Chavez & Nan Cher Yeo (Addgene plasmid # 167906 ; http://n2t.net/addgene:167906 ; RRID:Addgene_167906)
